>Addgene plasmid #170420 | pBEL1871 | addgene full sequence | sequence record 334365 | Addgene NGS Result
TCAGGGGGGCGGAGCCTATGGAAAAACGCCAGCAACGCGGCCTTTTTACGGTTCCTGGCCTTTTGCTGGC
CTTTTGCTCACATGTTCTTTCCTGCGTTATCCCCTGATTCTGTGGATAACCGTATTACCGCCTTTGAGTG
AGCTGATACCGCTCGCCGCAGCCGAACGACCGAGCGCAGCGAGTCAGTGAGCGAGGAAGCGGAAGAGCGC
CTGATGCGGTATTTTCTCCTTACGCATCTGTGCGGTATTTCACACCGCAATGGTGCACTCTCAGTACAAT
CTGCTCTGATGCCGCATAGTTAAGCCAGTATACACTCCGCTATCGCTACGTGACTGGGTCATGGCTGCGC
CCCGACACCCGCCAACACCCGCTGACGCGCCCTGACGGGCTTGTCTGCTCCCGGCATCCGCTTACAGACA
AGCTGTGACCGTCTCCGGGAGCTGCATGTGTCAGAGGTTTTCACCGTCATCACCGAAACGCGCGAGGCAG
CTGCGGTAAAGCTCATCAGCGTGGTCGTGAAGCGATTCACAGATGTCTGCCTGTTCATCCGCGTCCAGCT
CGTTGAGTTTCTCCAGAAGCGTTAATGTCTGGCTTCTGATAAAGCGGGCCATGTTAAGGGCGGTTTTTTC
CTGTTTGGTCACTGATGCCTCCGTGTAAGGGGGATTTCTGTTCATGGGGGTAATGATACCGATGAAACGA
GAGAGGATGCTCACGATACGGGTTACTGATGATGAACATGCCCGGTTACTGGAACGTTGTGAGGGTAAAC
AACTGGCGGTATGGATGCGGCGGGACCAGAGAAAAATCACTCAGGGTCAATGCCAGCGCTTCGTTAATAC
AGATGTAGGTGTTCCACAGGGTAGCCAGCAGCATCCTGCGATGCAGATCCGGAACATAATGGTGCAGGGC
GCTGACTTCCGCGTTTCCAGACTTTACGAAACACGGAAACCGAAGACCATTCATGTTGTTGCTCAGGTCG
CAGACGTTTTGCAGCAGCAGTCGCTTCACGTTCGCTCGCGTATCGGTGATTCATTCTGCTAACCAGTAAG
GCAACCCCGCCAGCCTAGCCGGGTCCTCAACGACAGGAGCACGATCATGCGCACCCGTGGCCAGGACCCA
ACGCTGCCCGAGATCTCGATCCCGCGAAATTAATACGACTCACTATAGGGAGACCACAACGGTTTCCCTC
TAGAAATAATTTTGTTTAACTTTAAGAAGGAGATATACATATGGCTCTTAACACACCACAAATTACGCCG
ACAAAAAAGATAACAGTGAGGGCAATCGGCGAGGAACTGCCGCGTGGTGATTACCAACGTTGCCCGCAAT
GTGACATGCTGTTTAGCCTGCCCGAGATAAATTCTCATCAAAGTGCCTATTGTCCGCGCTGTCAGGCAAA
AATTCGTGACGGGCGCGACTGGTCGCTAACGCGCCTGGCGGCAATGGCCTTCACCATGCTGTTGCTTATG
CCGTTTGCCTGGGGCGAACCGCTGTTGCATATCTGGCTGTTAGGCATTCGTATTGACGCCAACGTTATGC
AAGGCATCTGGCAAATGACCAAACAGGGCGATGCGATAACGGGGTCGATGGTCTTTTTCTGCGTTATTGG
TGCCCCGCTCATTCTGGTGACCTCCATAGCTTATTTATGGTTTGGTAACCGACTGGGAATGAATTTACGT
CCGGTACTGCTGATGCTTGAGCGACTTAAAGAGTGGGTAATGCTCGATATCTACCTGGTCGGCATTGGCG
TTGCTTCTATAAAGGTACAGGATTATGCCCATATCCAGGCTGGTGTCGGCTTGTTCTCTTTTGTGGCGTT
GGTGATTTTAACGACGGTGACGTTGTCACATCTTAATGTCGAAGAACTGTGGGAGCGATTTTATCCGCAG
CGCCCCGCTACGCGTAGGGACGAGAAACTTCGTGTCTGCCTAGGGTGCCATTTTACCGGCTATCCAGATC
AGCGTGGTCGCTGCCCGCGTTGCCATATCCCGCTACGCCTGCGTCGCCGTCATAGTCTGCAAAAATGCTG
GGCGGCGCTGTTAGCGTCAATCGTTTTATTGTTACCTGCCAACCTGTTGCCTATTTCTATCATTTATCTG
AACGGAGGACGGCAGGAAGATACAATTCTTTCCGGAATTATGTCGCTGGCAAGTAGCAACATTGCGGTTG
CAGGAATCGTGTTTATCGCCAGTATTCTGGTCCCGTTTACTAAAGTGATCGTCATGTTCACTTTACTGTT
GAGCATTCATTTTAAATGCCAGCAAGGTTTACGCACACGCATTCTGTTACTGCGGATGGTGACCTGGATT
GGTCGCTGGTCGATGCTCGACCTGTTTGTCATATCTTTAACCATGTCGCTGATTAATCGCGATCAGATCC
TCGCTTTTACTATGGGACCGGCTGCGTTTTATTTCGGCGCAGCGGTAATTTTGACTATTCTTGCTGTGGA
ATGGCTGGACAGCCGCTTACTTTGGGATGCACATGAGTCAGGAAACGCCCGCTTCGACGACTGAAGCGCA
GATTAAAAATAAACGCCGTATCTCACCTTTCTGGCTGCTGCCGTTCATCGCGCTAATGATTGCCAGTTGG
CTGATTTGGGACAGTTATCAGGACCGGGGTAATACCGTCACCATCGACTTTATGTCGGCGGATGGTATTG
TTCCAGGCCGTACGCCTGTTCGTTATCAGGGCGTTGAAGTCGGAACAGTGCAGGACATCAGCCTCAGCGA
CGATCTTCGTAAGATTGAAGTCAAGGTCAGCATCAAGTCCGATATGAAAGATGCGCTGCGCGAAGAGACT
CAGTTCTGGCTGGTGACGCCAAAAGCATCGTTGGCAGGTGTCTCCGGGCTGGACGCCCTCGTCGGTGGGA
ACTATATCGGCATGATGCCCGGGAAAGGTAAAGAGCAGGATCACTTTGTCGCACTCGATACCCAACCGAA
ATATCGGCTGGACAATGGCGATCTGATGATCCACCTGCAAGCCCCCGATCTCGGTTCGCTGAACAGCGGT
TCATTGGTCTATTTCCGCAAGATCCCGGTGGGAAAAGTCTACGACTATGCCATCAATCCCAACAAGCAAG
GCGTGGTGATTGATGTCCTGATCGAGCGGCGTTTTACCGATCTGGTGAAAAAAGGTAGCCGTTTCTGGAA
CGTTTCCGGCGTTGATGCCAACGTCAGTATCAGTGGCGCGAAGGTGAAACTGGAAAGCTTGGCGGCACTG
GTTAACGGTGCGATTGCCTTCGATTCACCAGAAGAGTCGAAACCTGCCGAGGCGGAAGATACCTTTGGTC
TGTATGAAGATCTGGCCCACAGCCAGCGTGGCGTAATAATAAAACTGGAACTGCCGAGTGGGGCCGGATT
AACCGCCGACTCGACGCCGTTAATGTATCAGGGGCTGGAAGTCGGACAGCTGACTAAACTGGATTTAAAT
CCTGGTGGTAAAGTCACAGGGGAAATGACCGTTGATCCCAGCGTCGTTACCCTGCTTCGTGAAAATACCC
GCATCGAATTACGCAACCCGAAATTATCCCTTAGCGATGCTAATCTCAGCGCCCTGCTGACCGGCAAAAC
CTTCGAGCTGGTGCCCGGCGATGGCGAGCCACGCAAAGAATTCGTTGTTGTGCCAGGCGAAAAAGCACTG
CTGCATGAACCTGATGTTCTGACGCTGACCCTGACCGCGCCGGAAAGTTACGGTATTGATGCGGGTCAGC
CGCTCATTCTTCACGGCGTGCAGGTAGGCCAGGTTATCGATCGTAAACTCACCAGCAAAGGCGTCACCTT
TACCGTCGCCATCGAGCCTCAGCATCGCGAACTGGTAAAAGGCGATAGCAAATTTGTCGTCAACAGCCGT
GTCGATGTGAAGGTGGGGCTGGATGGCGTTGAGTTTCTCGGTGCCAGCGCCTCAGAATGGATCAATGGCG
GGATACGTATTCTGCCGGGCGATAAAGGTGAGATGAAAGCCAGCTATCCACTGTATGCCAATTTGGAAAA
AGCGCTGGAGAACAGCCTTAGCGATTTACCCACCACAACCGTGAGTTTGAGTGCAGAGACGCTGCCGGAT
GTGCAGGCAGGATCGGTAGTGCTGTACCGTAAATTTGAAGTTGGTGAAGTGATTACCGTGCGTCCGCGAG
CTAACGCGTTTGATATCGATCTGCATATTAAGCCGGAGTATCGCAACCTTCTGACCAGCAATAGCGTGTT
CTGGGCAGAAGGCGGGGCGAAAGTTCAGCTGAATGGTAGTGGTCTGACCGTACAGGCATCCCCGCTCTCC
AGAGCATTAAAGGGAGCCATTAGCTTCGACAACCTCAGCGGTGCCAGCGCCAGTCAGCGTAAAGGCGATA
AGCGTATTCTGTATGCTTCCGAAACAGCGGCCCGTGCGGTTGGCGGGCAGATTACGCTTCACGCTTTCGA
TGCCGGAAAACTGGCGGTCGGGATGCCAATTCGCTATCTCGGTATTGATATCGGGCAAATCCAGACGCTG
GATCTGATTACCGCACGCAATGAAGTACAGGCAAAGGCGGTACTTTACCCGGAATATGTCCAGACCTTTG
CTCGCGGTGGTACGCGCTTCTCAGTGGTCACACCGCAAATTTCGGCAGCTGGCGTTGAGCATCTTGATAC
TATCAATCAGCCGTATATCAACGTCGAACCAGGCCGGGGCAATCCTCGCCGCGACTTTGAATTACAAGAG
GCCACCATTACTGATTCGCGTTACCTGGATGGCTTAAGCATTATTGTTGAAGCGCCGGAAGCCGGTTCGT
TAGGCATCGGTACGCCTGTGCTGTTCCGTGGTCTGGAAGTCGGTACGGTTACAGGAATGACGCTGGGGAC
ATTGTCAGATCGCGTGATGATTGCGATGCGCATCAGTAAACGCTATCAACACCTGGTGCGTAACAATTCC
GTCTTCTGGTTGGCATCGGGTTACAGTCTGGACTTTGGTCTGACGGGCGGCGTAGTGAAAACCGGCACCT
TTAACCAGTTTATCCGTGGCGGCATCGCCTTCGCCACGCCTCCGGGTACGCCACTGGCACCGAAAGCCCA
GGAAGGCAAACACTTCCTGTTGCAGGAAAGTGAACCGAAAGAGTGGCGTGAATGGGGAACTGCGCTTCCC
AAATAATGCCCACCTCGAGCAGATCCGGCTGCTAACAAAGCCCGAAAGGAAGCTGAGTTGGCTGCTGCCA
CCGCTGAGCAATAACTAGCATAACCCCTTGGGGCCTCTAAACGGGTCTTGAGGGGTTTTTTGCTGAAAGG
AGGAACTATATCCGGATAATTCTTGAAGACGAAAGGGCCTCGTGATACGCCTATTTTTATAGGTTAATGT
CATGATAATAATGGTTTCTTAGACGTCAGGTGGCACTTTTCGGGGAAATGTGCGCGGAACCCCTATTTGT
TTATTTTTCTAAATACATTCAAATATGTATCCGCTCATGAGACAATAACCCTGATAAATGCTTCAATAAT
ATTGAAAAAGGAAGAGTATGAGTATTCAACATTTCCGTGTCGCCCTTATTCCCTTTTTTGCGGCATTTTG
CCTTCCTGTTTTTGCTCACCCAGAAACGCTGGTGAAAGTAAAAGATGCTGAAGATCAGTTGGGTGCACGA
GTGGGTTACATCGAACTGGATCTCAACAGCGGTAAGATCCTTGAGAGTTTTCGCCCCGAAGAACGTTTTC
CAATGATGAGCACTTTTAAAGTTCTGCTATGTGGCGCGGTATTATCCCGTGTTGACGCCGGGCAAGAGCA
ACTCGGTCGCCGCATACACTATTCTCAGAATGACTTGGTTGAGTACTCACCAGTCACAGAAAAGCATCTT
ACGGATGGCATGACAGTAAGAGAATTATGCAGTGCTGCCATAACCATGAGTGATAACACTGCGGCCAACT
TACTTCTGACAACGATCGGAGGACCGAAGGAGCTAACCGCTTTTTTGCACAACATGGGGGATCATGTAAC
TCGCCTTGATCGTTGGGAACCGGAGCTGAATGAAGCCATACCAAACGACGAGCGTGACACCACGATGCCT
GCAGCAATGGCAACAACGTTGCGCAAACTATTAACTGGCGAACTACTTACTCTAGCTTCCCGGCAACAAT
TAATAGACTGGATGGAGGCGGATAAAGTTGCAGGACCACTTCTGCGCTCGGCCCTTCCGGCTGGCTGGTT
TATTGCTGATAAATCTGGAGCCGGTGAGCGTGGGTCTCGCGGTATCATTGCAGCACTGGGGCCAGATGGT
AAGCCCTCCCGTATCGTAGTTATCTACACGACGGGGAGTCAGGCAACTATGGATGAACGAAATAGACAGA
TCGCTGAGATAGGTGCCTCACTGATTAAGCATTGGTAACTGTCAGACCAAGTTTACTCATATATACTTTA
GATTGATTTAAAACTTCATTTTTAATTTAAAAGGATCTAGGTGAAGATCCTTTTTGATAATCTCATGACC
AAAATCCCTTAACGTGAGTTTTCGTTCCACTGAGCGTCAGACCCCGTAGAAAAGATCAAAGGATCTTCTT
GAGATCCTTTTTTTCTGCGCGTAATCTGCTGCTTGCAAACAAAAAAACCACCGCTACCAGCGGTGGTTTG
TTTGCCGGATCAAGAGCTACCAACTCTTTTTCCGAAGGTAACTGGCTTCAGCAGAGCGCAGATACCAAAT
ACTGTCCTTCTAGTGTAGCCGTAGTTAGGCCACCACTTCAAGAACTCTGTAGCACCGCCTACATACCTCG
CTCTGCTAATCCTGTTACCAGTGGCTGCTGCCAGTGGCGATAAGTCGTGTCTTACCGGGTTGGACTCAAG
ACGATAGTTACCGGATAAGGCGCAGCGGTCGGGCTGAACGGGGGGTTCGTGCACACAGCCCAGCTTGGAG
CGAACGACCTACACCGAACTGAGATACCTACAGCGTGAGCTATGAGAAAGCGCCACGCTTCCCGAAGGGA
GAAAGGCGGACAGGTATCCGGTAAGCGGCAGGGTCGGAACAGGAGAGCGCACGAGGGAGCTTCCAGGGGG
AAACGCCTGGTATCTTTATAGTCCTGTCGGGTTTCGCCACCTCTGACTTGAGCGTCGATTTTTGTGATGC
TCG
Features (pLannotate 1.2.2; 13 found; start..end, strand, type, name):
     72..205     +  rep_origin     RSF ori (fragment): Plasmids containing the RSF 1030 origin of replication can be propagated in E. coli cells that contain additional plasmids with compatible origins.
    210..349     -  misc_feature   bom: basis of mobility region from pBR322
    451..642     -  CDS            rop: Rop protein, which maintains plasmids at low copy number; rop
    659..1039    +  CDS            YPB1_ECOLX: Protein predicted: Swiss-Prot protein existence level 4. From Escherichia coli.
   1151..1169    +  promoter       T7 promoter: promoter for bacteriophage T7 RNA polymerase
   1201..1223    +  RBS            RBS: efficient ribosome binding site from bacteriophage T7 gene 10 (Olins and Rangwala, 1989)
   1231..2511    +  CDS            yebS: YEBS_ECOLI - Experimental evidence at protein level: Swiss-Prot protein existence level 1. Component of a transport pathway that contributes to membrane integrity. From Escherichia coli (strain K12).
   2483..5113    +  CDS            yebT: YEBT_ECOLI - Experimental evidence at protein level: Swiss-Prot protein existence level 1. Component of a transport pathway that contributes to membrane integrity (PubMed:27795327). May directly span the intermembrane space, facilitating the transport of substrates across the periplasm (Probable). From Escherichia coli (strain K12).
   5138..5187    +  CDS            SET1 (fragment): solubility-enhancement tag derived from T7 phage gene 10B
   5195..5242    +  terminator     T7 terminator: transcription terminator for bacteriophage T7 RNA polymerase
   5373..5477    +  promoter       AmpR promoter: bla
   5478..6338    +  CDS            AmpR: β-lactamase; bla; confers resistance to ampicillin, carbenicillin, and related antibiotics
   6509..24      +  rep_origin     ori (across the origin): high-copy-number ColE1/pMB1/pBR322/pUC origin of replication
