[The description below was written by a language model from this plasmid's Addgene catalogue record and pLannotate feature annotations shown in this document.]
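Description:
pBEL1871 is a bacterial expression plasmid built on the Novagen pET17b backbone and designed for genetic complementation with the E. coli letAB (formerly yebST) operon carrying the LetB point mutation L715N. The sequenced construct is about 7.1 kb. It replicates from a ColE1/pMB1-type origin and is selected with ampicillin through the bla (β-lactamase) gene under its own promoter. The catalogue lists it as high copy. The annotation also picks up pBR322-derived backbone remnants, namely the bom mobility region and a rop coding sequence, and a short match to the RSF origin that is probably just homology within the origin region.

The payload sits in a standard pET cassette: a T7 promoter followed by the phage T7 gene 10 ribosome binding site, then the letA (yebS) coding sequence. Next comes letB (yebT), whose start overlaps the end of letA, suggesting that the native operon arrangement has been kept. A T7 terminator lies downstream, preceded by a short fragment of T7 gene 10-derived sequence that appears to be vector-derived. No affinity or epitope tags are annotated or recorded for either protein.

LetA is an inner-membrane protein, and LetB is an MCE-family protein thought to span the periplasm; the two are described as components of a transport pathway that contributes to membrane integrity. The associated work concerns the role of Ring6 of LetB. This plasmid is therefore used to test whether the L715N variant can restore function in complementation experiments, presumably in strains lacking the pathway and alongside wild-type and other mutant LetAB constructs. The record does not name the host strain or phenotypic assay used.
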