Addgene plasmid #170420: pBEL1871
Purpose: Genetic complementation plasmid of LetAB with LetB mutant L715N
Depositing lab: Gira Bhabha & Damian Ekiert. Depositing organization: NYU Grossman School of Medicine. Publication: Role of Ring6 in the Function of the E. coli MCE Protein LetB. Vieni C, Coudray N, Isom GL, Bhabha G, Ekiert DC. J Mol Biol. 2022 Jan 22;434(7):167463. doi: 10.1016/j.jmb.2022.167463. PubMed 35077766.
Backbone
  Vector backbone: pET17b
  Backbone manufacturer: Novagen
  Backbone size w/o insert (bp): 3174
  Vector type: Bacterial Expression
Growth in bacteria
  Bacterial resistance: Ampicillin, 100 μg/mL
  Growth temperature: 37°C
  Growth strain: DH5alpha
  Copy number: High Copy
Gene/Insert
  Gene/Insert name: LetAB (alt name: yebST)
  Species: E. coli
  Mutation: LetA-LetB(L715N)
  Entrez Gene: letB (a.k.a. b1834, ECK1833, yebT); letA (a.k.a. b1833, ECK1832, yebS)
Terms and licenses: Academic/Nonprofit Terms; Industry Terms: Not Available to Industry
How to cite: pBEL1871 was a gift from Gira Bhabha & Damian Ekiert (Addgene plasmid # 170420 ; http://n2t.net/addgene:170420 ; RRID:Addgene_170420)
